Addgene plasmid #195629: pBEL2640
Purpose: Complementation of MlaA(L245N)
Depositing lab: Gira Bhabha & Damian Ekiert. Depositing organization: NYU Grossman School of Medicine. Publication: Protein-protein interactions in the Mla lipid transport system probed by computational structure prediction and deep mutational scanning. MacRae MR, Puvanendran D, Haase MAB, Coudray N, Kolich L, Lam C, Baek M, Bhabha G, Ekiert DC. J Biol Chem. 2023 Apr 24:104744. doi: 10.1016/j.jbc.2023.104744. PubMed 37100290.
Backbone
  Vector backbone: pBAD-His
  Vector type: Bacterial Expression
Growth in bacteria
  Bacterial resistance: Ampicillin, 100 μg/mL
  Growth temperature: 37°C
  Growth strain: DH5alpha
  Copy number: High Copy
Gene/Insert
  Gene/Insert name: MlaA
  Species: E. coli
  Mutation: MlaA(L245N)
  Cloning method: Gibson Cloning
Terms and licenses: Academic/Nonprofit Terms; Industry Terms: Not Available to Industry
Depositor comments: Please visit https://www.biorxiv.org/content/10.1101/2022.12.09.519820v1 for bioRxiv preprint.
How to cite: pBEL2640 was a gift from Gira Bhabha & Damian Ekiert (Addgene plasmid # 195629 ; http://n2t.net/addgene:195629 ; RRID:Addgene_195629)
