[The description below was written by a language model from this plasmid's Addgene catalogue record and pLannotate feature annotations shown in this document.]
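Description:
pBEL2640 is a 5,314 nt bacterial expression plasmid built on the pBAD-His backbone that carries the E. coli mlaA gene (also known as vacJ) with an L245N point substitution, inserted by Gibson cloning. It replicates in E. coli from a ColE1/pMB1-type origin recorded as high copy, and is selected with ampicillin through the bla β-lactamase gene and its own promoter. An M13 phage origin is also present, which in principle permits single-stranded DNA production with helper phage. Short remnants of the pBR322 lineage, namely fragments of bom, rop, the tetracycline resistance gene and its promoter, are annotated but are not functional units.

The mlaA open reading frame sits directly downstream of the araBAD promoter, with the divergently transcribed araC regulator on the opposite strand. This gives arabinose-responsive control, with AraC repressing the promoter in the absence of the sugar and activating it in its presence. Transcription is terminated by the rrnB T1 and T2 terminators, which are preceded by the 5S rRNA segment that normally accompanies this terminator region. Although the backbone name implies a histidine tag, no tag is annotated in the feature table, so whether the protein is tagged is not stated.

MlaA is the outer membrane component of the Mla pathway, which maintains outer membrane lipid asymmetry by retrograde phospholipid trafficking to the inner membrane. The stated purpose is complementation with MlaA(L245N), that is, testing whether this variant can restore function. The associated work examined protein-protein interactions in the Mla system using structure prediction and deep mutational scanning.
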