Features (pLannotate 1.2.2; 14 found; start..end, strand, type, name):
     10..294     +  promoter       araBAD promoter: araBAD; promoter of the L-arabinose operon of E. coli; the araC regulatory gene is transcribed in the opposite direction (Guzman et al., 1995)
    315..1067    +  CDS            mlaA: MLAA_ECOLI - Also known as vacJ. Experimental evidence at protein level: Swiss-Prot protein existence level 1. Involved in a phospholipid transport pathway that maintains lipid asymmetry in the outer membrane by retrograde trafficking of phospholipids from the outer membrane to the inner membrane. From Escherichia coli (strain K12).
   1233..1348    +  ncRNA          5S rRNA: Accession: RF00001 - 5S ribosomal RNA
   1352..1438    +  terminator     rrnB T1 terminator: Escherichia coli rrnB; transcription terminator T1 from the E. coli rrnB gene
   1530..1557    +  terminator     rrnB T2 terminator: transcription terminator T2 from the E. coli rrnB gene
   1576..1667    +  promoter       AmpR promoter: bla
   1668..2528    +  CDS            AmpR: β-lactamase; bla; confers resistance to ampicillin, carbenicillin, and related antibiotics
   2570..2950    +  rep_origin     M13 ori (sequence partly withheld): M13 bacteriophage origin of replication; arrow indicates direction of (+) strand synthesis
   3136..3723    +  rep_origin     ori: high-copy-number ColE1/pMB1/pBR322/pUC origin of replication
   3909..3960    -  misc_feature   bom (fragment): basis of mobility region from pBR322
   4076..4115    -  CDS            rop (fragment): Rop protein, which maintains plasmids at low copy number; rop
   4116..4301    -  CDS            TcR (fragment): tetracycline efflux protein; tet; confers resistance to tetracycline
   4311..4329    +  promoter       tet promoter (fragment): E. coli promoter for tetracycline efflux protein gene
   4419..5297    -  CDS            araC: L-arabinose regulatory protein; araC
>Addgene plasmid #195629 | pBEL2640 | addgene full sequence | sequence record 384223 | Addgene NGS Result
CATTCAGAGAAGAAACCAATTGTCCATATTGCATCAGACATTGCCGTCACTGCGTCTTTTACTGGCTCTT
CTCGCTAACCAAACCGGTAACCCCGCTTATTAAAAGCATTCTGTAACAAAGCGGGACCAAAGCCATGACA
AAAACGCGTAACAAAAGTGTCTATAATCACGGCAGAAAAGTCCACATTGATTATTTGCACGGCGTCACAC
TTTGCTATGCCATAGCATTTTTATCCATAAGATTAGCGGATCCTACCTGACGCTTTTTATCGCAACTCTC
TACTGTTTCTCCATACCCGTTTTTTTGGGCTAGCATGAAGCTTCGCCTGTCGGCGCTTGCTCTGGGAACT
ACGCTTCTGGTGGGGTGTGCGAGTTCCGGTACAGATCAGCAAGGGCGTTCTGACCCGTTAGAAGGGTTCA
ACCGCACCATGTACAACTTCAACTTCAATGTATTAGACCCGTATATTGTTCGACCGGTCGCTGTCGCCTG
GCGTGATTATGTTCCGCAACCGGCGCGTAACGGTTTGAGCAACTTTACTGGCAACCTTGAAGAACCTGCG
GTGATGGTTAACTACTTCTTGCAGGGCGACCCTTATCAGGGGATGGTCCACTTTACCCGCTTTTTCCTGA
ACACCATTTTGGGGATGGGCGGTTTTATTGATGTTGCAGGGATGGCGAACCCGAAACTGCAACGGACTGA
ACCTCACCGCTTCGGTAGTACGCTTGGTCATTATGGCGTGGGTTATGGGCCTTACGTTCAGTTACCGTTC
TACGGTAGCTTCACGCTGCGTGATGACGGTGGTGATATGGCGGATGGTTTTTACCCGGTTCTTTCCTGGC
TGACCTGGCCGATGTCTGTGGGTAAATGGACGCTTGAAGGGATCGAAACCCGCGCTCAGCTGCTGGATTC
CGATGGTCTGCTGCGTCAGTCGTCCGATCCTTATATTATGGTGCGCGAAGCGTACTTCCAGCGTCATGAT
TTCATCGCTAATGGCGGCGAACTCAAACCGCAGGAAAATCCGAACGCACAAGCGATTCAGGATGATAACA
AAGATATTGATTCTGAATAAGGTACCAAATTCCAGAAAAGAGACGCTGAAAAGCGTCTTTTTTCGTTTTG
GTCCTGGTCTGAGGAATGGTTGTAAGCTTGGCTGTTTTGGCGGATGAGAGAAGATTTTCAGCCTGATACA
GATTAAATCAGAACGCAGAAGCGGTCTGATAAAACAGAATTTGCCTGGCGGCAGTAGCGCGGTGGTCCCA
CCTGACCCCATGCCGAACTCAGAAGTGAAACGCCGTAGCGCCGATGGTAGTGTGGGGTCTCCCCATGCGA
GAGTAGGGAACTGCCAGGCATCAAATAAAACGAAAGGCTCAGTCGAAAGACTGGGCCTTTCGTTTTATCT
GTTGTTTGTCGGTGAACGCTCTCCTGAGTAGGACAAATCCGCCGGGAGCGGATTTGAACGTTGCGAAGCA
ACGGCCCGGAGGGTGGCGGGCAGGACGCCCGCCATAAACTGCCAGGCATCAAATTAAGCAGAAGGCCATC
CTGACGGATGGCCTTTTTGCGTTTCTACAAACTCTTTTGTTTATTTTTCTAAATACATTCAAATATGTAT
CCGCTCATGAGACAATAACCCTGATAAATGCTTCAATAATATTGAAAAAGGAAGAGTATGAGTATTCAAC
ATTTCCGTGTCGCCCTTATTCCCTTTTTTGCGGCATTTTGCCTTCCTGTTTTTGCTCACCCAGAAACGCT
GGTGAAAGTAAAAGATGCTGAAGATCAGTTGGGTGCACGAGTGGGTTACATCGAACTGGATCTCAACAGC
GGTAAGATCCTTGAGAGTTTTCGCCCCGAAGAACGTTTTCCAATGATGAGCACTTTTAAAGTTCTGCTAT
GTGGCGCGGTATTATCCCGTGTTGACGCCGGGCAAGAGCAACTCGGTCGCCGCATACACTATTCTCAGAA
TGACTTGGTTGAGTACTCACCAGTCACAGAAAAGCATCTTACGGATGGCATGACAGTAAGAGAATTATGC
AGTGCTGCCATAACCATGAGTGATAACACTGCGGCCAACTTACTTCTGACAACGATCGGAGGACCGAAGG
AGCTAACCGCTTTTTTGCACAACATGGGGGATCATGTAACTCGCCTTGATCGTTGGGAACCGGAGCTGAA
TGAAGCCATACCAAACGACGAGCGTGACACCACGATGCCTGCAGCAATGGCAACAACGTTGCGCAAACTA
TTAACTGGCGAACTACTTACTCTAGCTTCCCGGCAACAATTAATAGACTGGATGGAGGCGGATAAAGTTG
CAGGACCACTTCTGCGCTCGGCCCTTCCGGCTGGCTGGTTTATTGCTGATAAATCTGGAGCCGGTGAGCG
TGGGTCTCGCGGTATCATTGCAGCACTGGGGCCAGATGGTAAGCCCTCCCGTATCGTAGTTATCTACACG
ACGGGGAGTCAGGCAACTATGGATGAACGAAATAGACAGATCGCTGAGATAGGTGCCTCACTGATTAAGC
ATTGGTAACTGTCAGACCAAGTTTACTCATATATACTTTAGATTGATT
[125 nt withheld, positions 2569-2693]
C
[141 nt withheld, positions 2695-2835]
CCTTTGACGTTGGAGTCCACGTTCTTT
[37 nt withheld, positions 2863-2899]
ACCCTATCTCGGGCTATTCTTTTGATTTATAAGGGATTTTGCCGATTTCGGCCTATTGGTTAAAAAATGA
GCTGATTTAACAAAAATTTAACGCGAATTTTAACAAAATATTAACGTTTACAATTTAAAAGGATCTAGGT
GAAGATCCTTTTTGATAATCTCATGACCAAAATCCCTTAACGTGAGTTTTCGTTCCACTGAGCGTCAGAC
CCCGTAGAAAAGATCAAAGGATCTTCTTGAGATCCTTTTTTTCTGCGCGTAATCTGCTGCTTGCAAACAA
AAAAACCACCGCTACCAGCGGTGGTTTGTTTGCCGGATCAAGAGCTACCAACTCTTTTTCCGAAGGTAAC
TGGCTCAGCAGAGCGCAGATACCAAATACTGTCCTTCTAGTGTAGCCGTAGTTAGGCCACCACTTCAAGA
ACTCTGTAGCACCGCCTACATACCTCGCTCTGCTAATCCTGTTACCAGTGGCTGCTGCCAGTGGCGATAA
GTCGTGTCTTACCGGGTTGGACTCAAGACGATAGTTACCGGATAAGGCGCAGCGGTCGGGCTGAACGGGG
GGTTCGTGCACACAGCCCAGCTTGGAGCGAACGACCTACACCGAACTGAGATACCTACAGCGTGAGCTAT
GAGAAAGCGCCACGCTTCCCGAAGGGAGAAAGGCGGACAGGTATCCGGTAAGCGGCAGGGTCGGAACAGG
AGAGCGCACGAGGGAGCTTCCAGGGGGAAACGCCTGGTATCTTTATAGTCCTGTCGGGTTTCGCCACCTC
TGACTTGAGCGTCGATTTTTGTGATGCTCGTCAGGGGGGCGGAGCCTATGGAAAAACGCCAGCAACGCGG
CCTTTTTACGGTTCCTGGCCTTTTGCTGGCCTTTTGCTCACATGTTCTTTCCTGCGTTATCCCCTGATTC
TGTGGATAACCGTATTACCGCCTTTGAGTGAGCTGATACCGCTCGCCGCAGCCGAACGACCGAGCGCAGC
GAGTCAGTGAGCGAGGAAGCGGAAGAGCGCCTGATGCGGTATTTTCTCCTTACGCATCTGTGCGGTATTT
CACACCGCATAGGGTCATGGCTGCGCCCCGACACCCGCCAACACCCGCTGACGCGCCCTGACGGGCTTGT
CTGCTCCCGGCATCCGCTTACAGACAAGCTGTGACCGTCTCCGGGAGCTGCATGTGTCAGAGGTTTTCAC
CGTCATCACCGAAACGCGCGAGGCAGAAGGAGATGGCGCCCAACAGTCCCCCGGCCACGGGGCCTGCCAC
CATACCCACGCCGAAACAAGCGCTCATGAGCCCGAAGTGGCGAGCCCGATCTTCCCCATCGGTGATGTCG
GCGATATAGGCGCCAGCAACCGCACCTGTGGCGCCGGTGATGCCGGCCACGATGCGTCCGGCGTAGAGGA
TCTGCTCATGTTTGACAGCTTATCATCGATGCATAATGTGCCTGTCAAATGGACGAAGCAGGGATTCTGC
AAACCCTATGCTACTCCGTCAAGCCGTCAATTGTCTGATTCGTTACCAATTATGACAACTTGACGGCTAC
ATCATTCACTTTTTCTTCACAACCGGCACGGAACTCGCTCGGGCTGGCCCCGGTGCATTTTTTAAATACC
CGCGAGAAATAGAGTTGATCGTCAAAACCAACATTGCGACCGACGGTGGCGATAGGCATCCGGGTGGTGC
TCAAAAGCAGCTTCGCCTGGCTGATACGTTGGTCCTCGCGCCAGCTTAAGACGCTAATCCCTAACTGCTG
GCGGAAAAGATGTGACAGACGCGACGGCGACAAGCAAACATGCTGTGCGACGCTGGCGATATCAAAATTG
CTGTCTGCCAGGTGATCGCTGATGTACTGACAAGCCTCGCGTACCCGATTATCCATCGGTGGATGGAGCG
ACTCGTTAATCGCTTCCATGCGCCGCAGTAACAATTGCTCAAGCAGATTTATCGCCAGCAGCTCCGAATA
GCGCCCTTCCCCTTGCCCGGCGTTAATGATTTGCCCAAACAGGTCGCTGAAATGCGGCTGGTGCGCTTCA
TCCGGGCGAAAGAACCCCGTATTGGCAAATATTGACGGCCAGTTAAGCCATTCATGCCAGTAGGCGCGCG
GACGAAAGTAAACCCACTGGTGATACCATTCGCGAGCCTCCGGATGACGACCGTAGTGATGAATCTCTCC
TGGCGGGAACAGCAAAATATCACCCGGTCGGCAAACAAATTCTCGTCCCTGATTTTTCACCACCCCCTGA
CCGCGAATGGTGAGATTGAGAATATAACCTTTCATTCCCAGCGGTCGGTCGATAAAAAAATCGAGATAAC
CGTTGGCCTCAATCGGCGTTAAACCCGCCACCAGATGGGCATTAAACGAGTATCCCGGCAGCAGGGGATC
ATTTTGCGCTTCAGCCATACTTTTCATACTCCCGC
